Addgene plasmid #157300: pD649-HAsp-KIR3DL3.2-COMP5AP-AviTag-9xHis
Purpose: Mammalian expression of cell-surface protein extracellular domain (isoform 2) fused to COMP5AP-AviTag-9xHis. Protein is secreted from cells.
Depositing lab: Chris Garcia. Depositing organization: Stanford University. Publication: A Human IgSF Cell-Surface Interactome Reveals a Complex Network of Protein-Protein Interactions. Wojtowicz WM, Vielmetter J, Fernandes RA, Siepe DH, Eastman CL, Chisholm GB, Cox S, Klock H, Anderson PW, Rue SM, Miller JJ, Glaser SM, Bragstad ML, Vance J, Lam AW, Lesley SA, Zinn K, Garcia KC. Cell. 2020 Aug 20;182(4):1027-1043.e17. doi: 10.1016/j.cell.2020.07.025. PubMed 32822567.
Backbone
  Vector backbone: pD649
  Backbone size w/o insert (bp): 7153
  Vector type: Mammalian Expression
Growth in bacteria
  Bacterial resistance: Ampicillin, 100 μg/mL
  Growth temperature: 37°C
  Growth strain: DH5alpha
  Copy number: High Copy
Gene/Insert
  Gene/Insert name: KIR3DL3 (alt name: KI3L3)
  Species: H. sapiens (human)
  Insert size (bp): 891
  Entrez Gene: KIR3DL3 (a.k.a. CD158Z, KIR3DL7, KIR44, KIRC1)
  Promoter: CMV/SP6
  Tag / fusion protein: COMP5AP-AviTag-9xHis (C terminal on backbone)
  Cloning method: Restriction Enzyme; 5′ cloning site GCGGCCGC (not destroyed); 3′ cloning site GGCGCGCC (not destroyed)
  Sequencing primers: 5′ ATTTAGGTGACACTATAG; 3′ CGTCGCACTCCATCACGGTG
Resource information
  A portion of this plasmid was derived from a plasmid made by: synthesis by ThermoFisher
Terms and licenses: Academic/Nonprofit Terms; Industry Terms: Not Available to Industry
Depositor comments: Some plasmids in this collection may have an IS4-like element ISVsa5 family transposase upstream of the CMV promoter.
How to cite: pD649-HAsp-KIR3DL3.2-COMP5AP-AviTag-9xHis was a gift from Chris Garcia (Addgene plasmid # 157300 ; http://n2t.net/addgene:157300 ; RRID:Addgene_157300)
