[The description below was written by a language model from this plasmid's Addgene catalogue record and pLannotate feature annotations shown in this document.]
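Description:
pD649-HAsp-KIR3DL3.2-COMP5AP-AviTag-9xHis is a mammalian expression plasmid on the pD649 backbone. It directs secretion of the extracellular domain of human KIR3DL3 (isoform 2), a natural killer cell receptor of the immunoglobulin superfamily. It is propagated in E. coli as a high-copy plasmid through a ColE1/pUC-type origin with ampicillin selection. An SV40 early/EM7 promoter cassette driving a puromycin N-acetyltransferase sequence with an SV40 poly(A) signal is also annotated and could serve for selection in mammalian cells. A fragment of the f1 origin is present too.

Expression is driven by the CMV enhancer and promoter, followed by a partial CMV intron A. An SP6 promoter sits just upstream of the coding region. The plasmid name indicates an HA-derived signal peptide, although the annotation software matched this leader region to an IgH signal sequence fragment. The 891 bp KIR3DL3 ectodomain lies between retained NotI and AscI sites. It is fused at its C terminus to a segment of rat cartilage oligomeric matrix protein, whose coiled coil assembles into pentamers, and then to human placental alkaline phosphatase. An AviTag for enzymatic biotinylation and a polyhistidine tag follow, and the transcript ends at a bGH poly(A) signal. The His tag is named 9xHis in the catalogue but annotated as 8xHis.

The result is a secreted, pentameric, enzymatically detectable protein. Such a high-avidity reagent suits binding screens for weak cell-surface interactions, in line with the associated IgSF interactome study.

The two sequence records differ. The 9,382 nt NGS result carries roughly 1.3 kb of extra sequence upstream of the CMV enhancer, including an RNA-OUT element. This agrees with the depositor's note that some plasmids in the collection contain an IS4-like transposase insertion at that position. The 8,044 nt record lacks it.
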