Features (pLannotate 1.2.2; 25 found; start..end, strand, type, name):
    119..143     -  CDS            KanR (fragment): aminoglycoside phosphotransferase; aph(3')-Ia; confers resistance to kanamycin
    254..842     +  rep_origin     ori: high-copy-number ColE1/pMB1/pBR322/pUC origin of replication
   1067..1084    +  terminator     rrnB T2 terminator (fragment): transcription terminator T2 from the E. coli rrnB gene
   1109..1128    -  CDS            lacZα (fragment): LacZα fragment of β-galactosidase; lacZ fragment
   1584..1600    +  protein_bind   lac operator: The lac repressor binds to the lac operator to inhibit transcription in E. coli. This inhibition can be relieved by adding lactose or isopropyl-β-D-thiogalactopyranoside (IPTG). lac repressor encoded by lacI
   1755..1824    -  ncRNA          RNA-OUT: Accession: RF00240 - RNA-OUT
   3181..3484    +  enhancer       CMV enhancer: human cytomegalovirus immediate early enhancer
   3485..3688    +  promoter       CMV promoter: human cytomegalovirus (CMV) immediate early promoter
   3824..3867    +  intron         CMV intron (fragment): modified intron A from human cytomegalovirus
   3919..3937    +  promoter       SP6 promoter: promoter for bacteriophage SP6 RNA polymerase
   3941..3978    +  CDS            IgH signal sequence (fragment): signal sequence from the mouse immunoglobulin heavy chain variable region
   4087..4977    +  CDS            KIR3DL3 (fragment): KI3L3_HUMAN - Also known as CD158Z, KIR3DL7, KIRC1. Experimental evidence at protein level: Swiss-Prot protein existence level 1. Receptor on natural killer cells. May inhibit the activity of NK cells thus preventing cell lysis. From Homo sapiens (Human).
   5074..5253    +  CDS            Comp (fragment): COMP_RAT - Experimental evidence at protein level: Swiss-Prot protein existence level 1. May play a role in the structural integrity of cartilage via its interaction with other extracellular matrix proteins such as the collagens and fibronectin. Can mediate the interaction of chondrocytes with the cartilage extracellular matrix through interaction with cell surface integrin receptors. Could play a role in the pathogenesis of osteoarthritis. Potent suppressor of apoptosis in both primary chondrocytes and transformed cells. Suppresses apoptosis by blocking the activation of caspase-3 and by indu
   5241..6693    +  CDS            SEAP (fragment): secreted alkaline phosphatase from human placenta The natural enzyme has a C-terminal transmembrane sequence that is replaced by a GPI anchor.
   6718..6759    +  CDS            AviTag™ (fragment): peptide tag that allows for enzymatic biotinylation
   6763..6786    +  CDS            8xHis: 8xHis affinity tag
   6932..7043    +  polyA_signal   bGH poly(A) signal: bovine growth hormone polyadenylation signal
   7044..7152    +  rep_origin     f1 ori (fragment): f1 bacteriophage origin of replication; arrow indicates direction of (+) strand synthesis
   7166..7495    +  promoter       SV40 promoter: SV40 enhancer and early promoter
   7543..7590    +  promoter       EM7 promoter: synthetic bacterial promoter&nbsp
   7609..8208    +  CDS            PuroR (fragment): puromycin N-acetyltransferase; pac from Streptomyces; confers resistance to puromycin
   8218..8343    +  CDS            ble (fragment): BLE_KLEPN - Experimental evidence at protein level: Swiss-Prot protein existence level 1. Binding protein with a strong affinity to the bleomycin family of antibiotics. Binds to CL990; an antimitotic-antibiotic compound. From Klebsiella pneumoniae.
   8338..8459    +  polyA_signal   SV40 poly(A) signal: SV40 polyadenylation signal
   8512..9372    -  CDS            AmpR: β-lactamase; bla; confers resistance to ampicillin, carbenicillin, and related antibiotics
   9375..89      -  promoter       AmpR promoter (fragment) (across the origin): bla
>Addgene plasmid #157300 | pD649-HAsp-KIR3DL3.2-COMP5AP-AviTag-9xHis | addgene full sequence | sequence record 500915 | Addgene NGS Result
TTTCAATATTATTGAAGCATTTATCAGGGTTATTGTCTCATGAGCGGATACATATTTGAATGTATTTAGA
AAAATAAACAAATAGGGGTCAGTGTTACAACCAATTAACCAATTCTGAACATTATCGCGAGCCCATTTAT
ACCTGAATATGGCTCATAACACCCCTTGCTCATGACCAAAATCCCTTAACGTGAGTTACGCGCGCGTCGT
TCCACTGAGCGTCAGACCCCGTAGAAAAGATCAAAGGATCTTCTTGAGATCCTTTTTTTCTGCGCGTAAT
CTGCTGCTTGCAAACAAAAAAACCACCGCTACCAGCGGTGGTTTGTTTGCCGGATCAAGAGCTACCAACT
CTTTTTCCGAAGGTAACTGGCTTCAGCAGAGCGCAGATACCAAATACTGTTCTTCTAGTGTAGCCGTAGT
TAGCCCACCACTTCAAGAACTCTGTAGCACCGCCTACATACCTCGCTCTGCTAATCCTGTTACCAGTGGC
TGCTGCCAGTGGCGATAAGTCGTGTCTTACCGGGTTGGACTCAAGACGATAGTTACCGGATAAGGCGCAG
CGGTCGGGCTGAACGGGGGGTTCGTGCACACAGCCCAGCTTGGAGCGAACGACCTACACCGAACTGAGAT
ACCTACAGCGTGAGCTATGAGAAAGCGCCACGCTTCCCGAAGGGAGAAAGGCGGACAGGTATCCGGTAAG
CGGCAGGGTCGGAACAGGAGAGCGCACGAGGGAGCTTCCAGGGGGAAACGCCTGGTATCTTTATAGTCCT
GTCGGGTTTCGCCACCTCTGACTTGAGCGTCGATTTTTGTGATGCTCGTCAGGGGGGCGGAGCCTATGGA
AAAACGCCAGCAACGCGGCCTTTTTACGGTTCCTGGCCTTTTGCTGGCCTTTTGCTCACATGTTCTTTCC
TGCGTTATCCCCTGATTCTGTGGATAACCGTATTACCGCCTTTGAGTGAGCTGATACCGCTCGCCGCAGC
CGAACGACCGAGCGCAGCGAGTCAGTGAGCGAGGAAGCGGAAGGCGAGAGTAGGGAACTGCCAGGCATCA
AACTAAGCAGAAGGCCCCTGACGGATGGCCTTTTTGCGTTTCTACAAACTCTTTCTGTGTTGTAAAACGA
CGGCCAGTCTTAAGCTCGGGCCCCCTGGGCGGTTCTGATAACGAGTAATCGTTAATCCGCAAATAACGTA
AAAACCCGCTTCGGCGGGTTTTTTTATGGGGGGAGTTTAGGGAAAGAGCATTTGTCAGAATATTTAAGGG
CGCCTGTCACTTTGCTTGATATATGAGAATTATTTAACCTTATAAATGAGAAAAAAGCAACGCACTTTAA
ATAAGATACGTTGCTTTTTCGATTGATGAACACCTATAATTAAACTATTCATCTATTATTTATGATTTTT
TGTATATACAATATTTCTAGTTTGTTAAAGAGAATTAAGAAAATAAATCTCGAAAATAATAAAGGGAAAA
TCAGTTTTTGATATCAAAATTATACATGTCAACGATAATACAAAATATAATACAAACTATAAGATGTTAT
CAGTATTTATTATCATTTAGAATAAATTTTGTGTCGCCCTTAATTGTGAGCGGATAACAATTACGAGCTT
CATGCACAGTGGCGTTGACTCAATATTGGCCATTAGCCATATTATTCATTGGTTATATAGCATAAATCAA
TATTGGCTATTGGCCATTGCATACGTTGTACTGATGAATCCCCTAATGATTTTTATCAAAATCATTAAGT
TAAGGTAGATACACATCTTGTCATATGATCAAATGGTTTCGCCAAAAATCAATAATCAGACAACAAAATG
TGCGAACTCGATATTTTACACGACTCTCTTTACCAATTCTGCCCCGAATTACACTTAAAACGACTCAACA
GCTTAACGTTGGCTTGCCACGCCTTACTTGACTGTAAAACTCTCACTCTTACCGAACTTGGCCGTAACCT
GCCAACCAAAGCGAGAACAAAACATAACATCAAACGAATCGACCGATTGTTAGGTAATCGTCACCTCCAC
AAAGAGCGACTCGCTGTATACCGTTGGCATGCTAGCTTTATCTGTTCGGGCAATACGATGCCCATTGTAC
TTGTTGACTGGTCTGATATCCGTGAGCAAAAACGGCTTATGGTATTGCGAGCTTCAGTCGCACTACACGG
TCGTTCTGTTACTCTTTATGAGAAAGCGTTCCCGCTTTCAGAGCAATGTTCAAAGAAAGCTCATGACCAA
TTTCTAGCCGACCTTGCGAGCATTCTACCGAGTAACACCACACCGCTCATTGTCAGTGATGCTGGCTTTA
AAGTGCCATGGTATAAATCCGTTGAGAAGCTGGGTTGGTACTGGTTAAGTCGAGTAAGAGGAAAAGTACA
ATATGCAGACCTAGGAGCGGAAAACTGGAAACCTATCAGCAACTTACATGATATGTCATCTAGTCACTCA
AAGACTTTAGGCTATAAGAGGCTGACTAAAAGCAACCCAATCTCATGCCAAATTCTATTGTATAAATCTC
GCTCTAAAGGCCGAAAAAATCAGCGCTCGACACGGACTCATTGTCACCACCCGTCACCTAAAATCTACTC
AGCGTCGGCAAAGGAGCCATGGATTCTAGCAACTAACTTACCTGTTGAAATTCGAACACCCAAACAACTT
GTTAATATCTATTCGAAGCGAATGCAGATTGAAGAAACCTTCCGAGACTTGAAAAGTCCTGCCTACGGAC
TAGGCCTACGCCATAGCCGAACGAGCAGCTCAGAGCGTTTTGATATCATGCTGCTAATCGCCCTGATGCT
TCAACTAACATGTTGGCTTGCGGGCGTTCATGCTCAGAAACAAGGTTGGGACAAGCACTTCCAGGCTAAC
ACAGTCAGAAATCGAAACGTACTCTCAACAGTTCGCTTAGGCATGGAAGTTTTGCGGCATTCTGGCTACA
CAATAACAAGGGAAGACTCACTCGTGGCTGCAACCCTGCTTACTCAAAATCTATTCACACATGGTTACGT
TTTGGGGAAATTATGAGGGGATCTCTCAGTACGTTGTATCTATATCATAATATGTACATTTATATTGGCT
CATGTCCAATATGACCGCCATGTTGGCATTGATTATTGACTAGTTATTAATAGTAATCAATTACGGGGTC
ATTAGTTCATAGCCCATATATGGAGTTCCGCGTTACATAACTTACGGTAAATGGCCCGCCTGGCTGACCG
CCCAACGACCCCCGCCCATTGACGTCAATAATGACGTATGTTCCCATAGTAACGCCAATAGGGACTTTCC
ATTGACGTCAATGGGTGGAGTATTTACGGTAAACTGCCCACTTGGCAGTACATCAAGTGTATCATATGCC
AAGTACGCCCCCTATTGACGTCAATGACGGTAAATGGCCCGCCTGGCATTATGCCCAGTACATGACCTTA
TGGGACTTTCCTACTTGGCAGTACATCTACGTATTAGTCATCGCTATTACCATGGTGATGCGGTTTTGGC
AGTACATCAATGGGCGTGGATAGCGGTTTGACTCACGGGGATTTCCAAGTCTCCACCCCATTGACGTCAA
TGGGAGTTTGTTTTGGCACCAAAATCAACGGGACTTTCCAAAATGTCGTAACAACTCCGCCCCATTGACG
CAAATGGGCGGTAGGCGTGTACGGTGGGAGGTCTATATAAGCAGAGCTCGTTTAGTGAACCGTCAGATCG
CCTGGAGACGCCATCCACGCTGTTTTGACCTCCATAGAAGACACCGGGACCGATCCAGCCTCCGCGGCCG
GGAACGGTGCATTGGAACGCGGATTCCCCGTGCCAAGAGTGACGTAAGTACCGCCTATAGAGTCTATAGG
CCCACCCCCTTGGCTTCGTTAGAACGCGGCTACAATTAATACATAACCTTATGTATCATACACATACGAT
TTAGGTGACACTATAGAATAACATCCACTTTGCCTTTCTCTCCACAGGTGTCCACTCCCAGGTCCAACTG
CACCTCGGTTCTATCGAAAACGCGCCTGCTAGCGCCACCATGAAGACCATCATTGCCCTGAGCTACATCT
TCTGCCTGGTGTTCGCTGCGGCCGCCCAAGATAAGCCTTTTCTGTCTGCTTGGCCTGGCACCGTGGTGTC
TGAAGGACAGCATGTGACCCTGCAGTGCAGAAGCAGACTGGGCTTCAACGAGTTCAGCCTGAGCAAAGAG
GACGGCATGCCTGTGCCTGAGCTGTACAACCGGATCTTCCGGAACAGCTTCCTGATGGGCCCTGTGACAC
CAGCTCACGCCGGCACATACAGATGCTGTAGCTCTCACCCTCACAGCCCCACAGGATGGTCCGCTCCATC
TAACCCTGTGGTCATCATGGTCACCGGCGTGCACAGAAAGCCTTCTCTGCTTGCCCATCCTGGACCTCTG
GTCAAGTCTGGCGAGACAGTGATTCTGCAGTGTTGGAGCGACGTCCGCTTCGAGAGATTCCTGCTGCACA
GAGAGGGCATCACAGAGGACCCTCTGAGACTCGTGGGACAGCTGCATGATGCCGGCAGCCAAGTGAATTA
CAGCATGGGCCCAATGACACCCGCACTGGCCGGCACCTATAGATGTTTCGGCAGCGTGACCCATCTGCCT
TACGAGCTGTCTGCCCCTAGCGACCCTCTGGATATTGTGGTTGTGGGCCTGTACGGCAAGCCTAGCCTTT
CTGCTCAGCCTGGACCTACAGTGCAGGCCGGCGAAAATGTGACACTGAGCTGTTCCAGCAGAAGCCTGTT
CGACATCTACCACCTGTCCAGAGAAGCCGAAGCCGGCGAACTGAGACTGACAGCCGTGCTGAGAGTGAAC
GGCACCTTCCAGGCCAATTTTCCACTGGGACCAGTGACACACGGCGGCAATTACCGGTGCTTCGGCTCTT
TTAGAGCCCTGCCTCATGCTTGGAGCGATCCCTCTGATCCTCTGCCTGTGTCTGTGACCGGCAACAGCAG
ACACCTTGGCGCGCCGGAAGATCAAGTTGATCCAAGATTGATTGATGGCAAGGGCGGATCTCTGGAGGTG
CTGTTCCAGGGACCAGGCGGAAGCGGCAATCCCGGCGGCGATCTGGCCCCCCAGATGCTGCGCGAGCTGC
AGGAGACCAATGCCGCCCTGCAGGACGTGCGCGAGCTGCTGCGCCACCGCGTGAAGGAGATCACCTTCCT
GAAGAACACCGTGATGGAGTGCGACGCCTGCGGTATGCAGCCCTCTAGAGGCTCCGGCTCCATCATCCCA
GTTGAGGAGGAGAACCCGGACTTCTGGAACCGCGAGGCAGCCGAGGCCCTGGGTGCCGCCAAGAAGCTGC
AGCCTGCACAGACAGCCGCCAAGAACCTCATCATCTTCCTGGGCGATGGGATGGGGGTGTCTACGGTGAC
AGCTGCCAGGATCCTAAAAGGGCAGAAGAAGGACAAACTGGGGCCTGAGATACCCCTGGCCATGGACCGC
TTCCCATATGTGGCTCTGTCCAAGACATACAATGTAGACAAACATGTGCCAGACAGTGGAGCCACAGCCA
CGGCCTACCTGTGCGGGGTCAAGGGCAACTTCCAGACCATTGGCTTGAGTGCAGCCGCCCGCTTTAACCA
GTGCAACACGACACGCGGCAACGAGGTCATCTCCGTGATGAATCGGGCCAAGAAAGCAGGGAAGTCAGTG
GGAGTGGTAACCACCACACGAGTGCAGCACGCCTCGCCAGCCGGCACCTACGCCCACACGGTGAACCGCA
ACTGGTACTCGGACGCCGACGTGCCTGCCTCGGCCCGCCAGGAGGGGTGCCAGGACATCGCTACGCAGCT
CATCTCCAACATGGACATTGACGTGATCCTAGGTGGAGGCCGAAAGTACATGTTTCGCATGGGAACCCCA
GACCCTGAGTACCCAGATGACTACAGCCAAGGTGGGACCAGGCTGGACGGGAAGAATCTGGTGCAGGAAT
GGCTGGCGAAGCGCCAGGGTGCCCGGTATGTGTGGAACCGCACTGAGCTCATGCAGGCTTCCCTGGACCC
GTCTGTGACCCATCTCATGGGTCTCTTTGAGCCTGGAGACATGAAATACGAGATCCACCGAGACTCCACA
CTGGACCCCTCCCTGATGGAGATGACAGAGGCTGCCCTGCGCCTGCTGAGCAGGAACCCCCGCGGCTTCT
TCCTCTTCGTGGAGGGTGGTCGCATCGACCATGGTCATCATGAAAGCAGGGCTTACCGGGCACTGACTGA
GACGATCATGTTCGACGACGCCATTGAGAGGGCGGGCCAGCTCACCAGCGAGGAGGACACGCTGAGCCTC
GTCACTGCCGACCACTCCCACGTCTTCTCCTTCGGAGGCTACCCCCTGCGAGGGAGCTCCATCTTCGGGC
TGGCCCCTGGCAAGGCCCGGGACAGGAAGGCCTACACGGTCCTCCTATACGGAAACGGTCCAGGCTATGT
GCTCAAGGACGGCGCCCGGCCGGATGTTACCGAGAGCGAGAGCGGGAGCCCCGAGTATCGGCAGCAGTCA
GCAGTGCCCCTGGACGAAGAGACCCACGCAGGCGAGGACGTGGCGGTGTTCGCGCGCGGCCCGCAGGCGC
ACCTGGTTCACGGCGTGCAGGAGCAGACCTTCATAGCGCACGTCATGGCCTTCGCCGCCTGCCTGGAGCC
CTACACCGCCTGCGACCTGGCGCCCCCCGCCGGCACCACCGACGCCGCGCACCCGGGTGGCGGAGGACTG
AACGACATCTTCGAGGCTCAGAAAATCGAATGGCACGAACATCACCATCACCATCACCATCACCATTAAG
GCCGGCCTGTAGTCACTGGCACAACGCGTTACCCGGTAAGCCAATCGGGTATACACGGTCGTCATACTGC
AGACAGGGTTCTTCTACTTTGCAAGATAGTCTTGAGTAGTAAAATAAATAGATAGAGAAAATCAGCCTCG
ACTGTGCCTTCTAGTTGCCAGCCATCTGTTGTTTGCCCCTCCCCCGTGCCTTCCTTGACCCTGGAAGGTG
CCACTCCCACTGTCCTTTCCTAATAAAATGAGGAAATTGCATCACAACACTCAACCCTATCTCGGTCTAT
TCTTTTGATTTATAAGGGATTTTGCCGATTTCGGCCTATTGGTTAAAAAATGAGCTGATTTAACAAAAAT
TTAACGCGAATTAATTCTGTGGAATGTGTGTCAGTTAGGGTGTGGAAAGTCCCCAGGCTCCCCAGCAGGC
AGAAGTATGCAAAGCATGCATCTCAATTAGTCAGCAACCAGGTGTGGAAAGTCCCCAGGCTCCCCAGCAG
GCAGAAGTATGCAAAGCATGCATCTCAATTAGTCAGCAACCATAGTCCCGCCCCTAACTCCGCCCATCCC
GCCCCTAACTCCGCCCAGTTCCGCCCATTCTCCGCCCCATGGCTGACTAATTTTTTTTATTTATGCAGAG
GCCGAGGCCGCCTCTGCCTCTGAGCTATTCCAGAAGTAGTGAGGAGGCTTTTTTGGAGGCCTAGGCTTTT
GCAAAAAGCTCCCGGGAGCTTGTATATCCATTTTCGGATCTGATCAGCACGTGTTGACAATTAATCATCG
GCATAGTATATCGGCATAGTATAATACGACAAGGTGAGGAACTAAACCATGACCGAGTACAAGCCCACGG
TGCGCCTCGCCACCCGCGACGACGTCCCCAGGGCCGTACGCACCCTCGCCGCCGCGTTCGCCGACTACCC
CGCCACGCGCCACACCGTCGATCCGGACCGCCACATCGAGCGGGTCACCGAGCTGCAAGAACTCTTCCTC
ACGCGCGTCGGGCTCGACATCGGCAAGGTGTGGGTCGCGGACGACGGCGCCGCGGTGGCGGTCTGGACCA
CGCCGGAGAGCGTCGAAGCGGGGGCGGTGTTCGCCGAGATCGGCCCGCGCATGGCCGAGTTGAGCGGTTC
CCGGCTGGCCGCGCAGCAACAGATGGAAGGCCTCCTGGCGCCGCACCGGCCCAAGGAGCCCGCGTGGTTC
CTGGCCACCGTCGGCGTCTCGCCCGACCACCAGGGCAAGGGTCTGGGCAGCGCCGTCGTGCTCCCCGGAG
TGGAGGCGGCCGAGCGCGCCGGGGTGCCCGCCTTCCTGGAGACATCCGCGCCCCGCAACCTCCCCTTCTA
CGAGCGGCTCGGCTTCACCGTCACCGCCGACGTCGAGGTGCCCGAAGGACCGCGCACCTGGTGCATGACC
CGCAAGCCCGGTGCCTGACACGTGCTACGAGATTTCGATTCCACCGCCGCCTTCTATGAAAGGTTGGGCT
TCGGAATCGTTTTCCGGGACGCCGGCTGGATGATCCTCCAGCGCGGGGATCTCATGCTGGAGTTCTTCGC
CCACCCCAACTTGTTTATTGCAGCTTATAATGGTTACAAATAAAGCAATAGCATCACAAATTTCACAAAT
AAAGCATTTTTTTCACTGCATTCTAGTTGTGGTTTGTCCAAACTCATCAATGTATCTTATCATGTCTGTA
TACCGTCGACCTCTAGCTAGAGCTTGGCGTAATCATGGTCATTACCAATGCTTAATCAGTGAGGCACCTA
TCTCAGCGATCTGTCTATTTCGTTCATCCATAGTTGCCTGACTCCCCGTCGTGTAGATAACTACGATACG
GGAGGGCTTACCATCTGGCCCCAGCGCTGCGATGATACCGCGAGAACCACGCTCACCGGCTCCGGATTTA
TCAGCAATAAACCAGCCAGCCGGAAGGGCCGAGCGCAGAAGTGGTCCTGCAACTTTATCCGCCTCCATCC
AGTCTATTAATTGTTGCCGGGAAGCTAGAGTAAGTAGTTCGCCAGTTAATAGTTTGCGCAACGTTGTTGC
CATCGCTACAGGCATCGTGGTGTCACGCTCGTCGTTTGGTATGGCTTCATTCAGCTCCGGTTCCCAACGA
TCAAGGCGAGTTACATGATCCCCCATGTTGTGCAAAAAAGCGGTTAGCTCCTTCGGTCCTCCGATCGTTG
TCAGAAGTAAGTTGGCCGCAGTGTTATCACTCATGGTTATGGCAGCACTGCATAATTCTCTTACTGTCAT
GCCATCCGTAAGATGCTTTTCTGTGACTGGTGAGTACTCAACCAAGTCATTCTGAGAATAGTGTATGCGG
CGACCGAGTTGCTCTTGCCCGGCGTCAATACGGGATAATACCGCGCCACATAGCAGAACTTTAAAAGTGC
TCATCATTGGAAAACGTTCTTCGGGGCGAAAACTCTCAAGGATCTTACCGCTGTTGAGATCCAGTTCGAT
GTAACCCACTCGTGCACCCAACTGATCTTCAGCATCTTTTACTTTCACCAGCGTTTCTGGGTGAGCAAAA
ACAGGAAGGCAAAATGCCGCAAAAAAGGGAATAAGGGCGACACGGAAATGTTGAATACTCATATTCTTCC
TT
