Features (pLannotate 1.2.2; 24 found; start..end, strand, type, name):
    119..143     -  CDS            KanR (fragment): aminoglycoside phosphotransferase; aph(3')-Ia; confers resistance to kanamycin
    254..842     +  rep_origin     ori: high-copy-number ColE1/pMB1/pBR322/pUC origin of replication
   1067..1084    +  terminator     rrnB T2 terminator (fragment): transcription terminator T2 from the E. coli rrnB gene
   1109..1128    -  CDS            lacZα (fragment): LacZα fragment of β-galactosidase; lacZ fragment
   1584..1600    +  protein_bind   lac operator: The lac repressor binds to the lac operator to inhibit transcription in E. coli. This inhibition can be relieved by adding lactose or isopropyl-β-D-thiogalactopyranoside (IPTG). lac repressor encoded by lacI
   1843..2146    +  enhancer       CMV enhancer: human cytomegalovirus immediate early enhancer
   2147..2350    +  promoter       CMV promoter: human cytomegalovirus (CMV) immediate early promoter
   2486..2529    +  intron         CMV intron (fragment): modified intron A from human cytomegalovirus
   2581..2599    +  promoter       SP6 promoter: promoter for bacteriophage SP6 RNA polymerase
   2603..2640    +  CDS            IgH signal sequence (fragment): signal sequence from the mouse immunoglobulin heavy chain variable region
   2749..3639    +  CDS            KIR3DL3 (fragment): KI3L3_HUMAN - Also known as CD158Z, KIR3DL7, KIRC1. Experimental evidence at protein level: Swiss-Prot protein existence level 1. Receptor on natural killer cells. May inhibit the activity of NK cells thus preventing cell lysis. From Homo sapiens (Human).
   3736..3915    +  CDS            Comp (fragment): COMP_RAT - Experimental evidence at protein level: Swiss-Prot protein existence level 1. May play a role in the structural integrity of cartilage via its interaction with other extracellular matrix proteins such as the collagens and fibronectin. Can mediate the interaction of chondrocytes with the cartilage extracellular matrix through interaction with cell surface integrin receptors. Could play a role in the pathogenesis of osteoarthritis. Potent suppressor of apoptosis in both primary chondrocytes and transformed cells. Suppresses apoptosis by blocking the activation of caspase-3 and by indu
   3903..5355    +  CDS            SEAP (fragment): secreted alkaline phosphatase from human placenta The natural enzyme has a C-terminal transmembrane sequence that is replaced by a GPI anchor.
   5380..5421    +  CDS            AviTag™ (fragment): peptide tag that allows for enzymatic biotinylation
   5425..5448    +  CDS            8xHis: 8xHis affinity tag
   5594..5705    +  polyA_signal   bGH poly(A) signal: bovine growth hormone polyadenylation signal
   5706..5814    +  rep_origin     f1 ori (fragment): f1 bacteriophage origin of replication; arrow indicates direction of (+) strand synthesis
   5828..6157    +  promoter       SV40 promoter: SV40 enhancer and early promoter
   6205..6252    +  promoter       EM7 promoter: synthetic bacterial promoter&nbsp
   6271..6870    +  CDS            PuroR (fragment): puromycin N-acetyltransferase; pac from Streptomyces; confers resistance to puromycin
   6880..7005    +  CDS            ble (fragment): BLE_KLEPN - Experimental evidence at protein level: Swiss-Prot protein existence level 1. Binding protein with a strong affinity to the bleomycin family of antibiotics. Binds to CL990; an antimitotic-antibiotic compound. From Klebsiella pneumoniae.
   7000..7121    +  polyA_signal   SV40 poly(A) signal: SV40 polyadenylation signal
   7174..8034    -  CDS            AmpR: β-lactamase; bla; confers resistance to ampicillin, carbenicillin, and related antibiotics
   8037..89      -  promoter       AmpR promoter (fragment) (across the origin): bla
>Addgene plasmid #157300 | pD649-HAsp-KIR3DL3.2-COMP5AP-AviTag-9xHis | analyzer sequence | sequence record 303709
TTTCAATATTATTGAAGCATTTATCAGGGTTATTGTCTCATGAGCGGATACATATTTGAATGTATTTAGA
AAAATAAACAAATAGGGGTCAGTGTTACAACCAATTAACCAATTCTGAACATTATCGCGAGCCCATTTAT
ACCTGAATATGGCTCATAACACCCCTTGCTCATGACCAAAATCCCTTAACGTGAGTTACGCGCGCGTCGT
TCCACTGAGCGTCAGACCCCGTAGAAAAGATCAAAGGATCTTCTTGAGATCCTTTTTTTCTGCGCGTAAT
CTGCTGCTTGCAAACAAAAAAACCACCGCTACCAGCGGTGGTTTGTTTGCCGGATCAAGAGCTACCAACT
CTTTTTCCGAAGGTAACTGGCTTCAGCAGAGCGCAGATACCAAATACTGTTCTTCTAGTGTAGCCGTAGT
TAGCCCACCACTTCAAGAACTCTGTAGCACCGCCTACATACCTCGCTCTGCTAATCCTGTTACCAGTGGC
TGCTGCCAGTGGCGATAAGTCGTGTCTTACCGGGTTGGACTCAAGACGATAGTTACCGGATAAGGCGCAG
CGGTCGGGCTGAACGGGGGGTTCGTGCACACAGCCCAGCTTGGAGCGAACGACCTACACCGAACTGAGAT
ACCTACAGCGTGAGCTATGAGAAAGCGCCACGCTTCCCGAAGGGAGAAAGGCGGACAGGTATCCGGTAAG
CGGCAGGGTCGGAACAGGAGAGCGCACGAGGGAGCTTCCAGGGGGAAACGCCTGGTATCTTTATAGTCCT
GTCGGGTTTCGCCACCTCTGACTTGAGCGTCGATTTTTGTGATGCTCGTCAGGGGGGCGGAGCCTATGGA
AAAACGCCAGCAACGCGGCCTTTTTACGGTTCCTGGCCTTTTGCTGGCCTTTTGCTCACATGTTCTTTCC
TGCGTTATCCCCTGATTCTGTGGATAACCGTATTACCGCCTTTGAGTGAGCTGATACCGCTCGCCGCAGC
CGAACGACCGAGCGCAGCGAGTCAGTGAGCGAGGAAGCGGAAGGCGAGAGTAGGGAACTGCCAGGCATCA
AACTAAGCAGAAGGCCCCTGACGGATGGCCTTTTTGCGTTTCTACAAACTCTTTCTGTGTTGTAAAACGA
CGGCCAGTCTTAAGCTCGGGCCCCCTGGGCGGTTCTGATAACGAGTAATCGTTAATCCGCAAATAACGTA
AAAACCCGCTTCGGCGGGTTTTTTTATGGGGGGAGTTTAGGGAAAGAGCATTTGTCAGAATATTTAAGGG
CGCCTGTCACTTTGCTTGATATATGAGAATTATTTAACCTTATAAATGAGAAAAAAGCAACGCACTTTAA
ATAAGATACGTTGCTTTTTCGATTGATGAACACCTATAATTAAACTATTCATCTATTATTTATGATTTTT
TGTATATACAATATTTCTAGTTTGTTAAAGAGAATTAAGAAAATAAATCTCGAAAATAATAAAGGGAAAA
TCAGTTTTTGATATCAAAATTATACATGTCAACGATAATACAAAATATAATACAAACTATAAGATGTTAT
CAGTATTTATTATCATTTAGAATAAATTTTGTGTCGCCCTTAATTGTGAGCGGATAACAATTACGAGCTT
CATGCACAGTGGCGTTGACTCAATATTGGCCATTAGCCATATTATTCATTGGTTATATAGCATAAATCAA
TATTGGCTATTGGCCATTGCATACGTTGTATCTATATCATAATATGTACATTTATATTGGCTCATGTCCA
ATATGACCGCCATGTTGGCATTGATTATTGACTAGTTATTAATAGTAATCAATTACGGGGTCATTAGTTC
ATAGCCCATATATGGAGTTCCGCGTTACATAACTTACGGTAAATGGCCCGCCTGGCTGACCGCCCAACGA
CCCCCGCCCATTGACGTCAATAATGACGTATGTTCCCATAGTAACGCCAATAGGGACTTTCCATTGACGT
CAATGGGTGGAGTATTTACGGTAAACTGCCCACTTGGCAGTACATCAAGTGTATCATATGCCAAGTACGC
CCCCTATTGACGTCAATGACGGTAAATGGCCCGCCTGGCATTATGCCCAGTACATGACCTTATGGGACTT
TCCTACTTGGCAGTACATCTACGTATTAGTCATCGCTATTACCATGGTGATGCGGTTTTGGCAGTACATC
AATGGGCGTGGATAGCGGTTTGACTCACGGGGATTTCCAAGTCTCCACCCCATTGACGTCAATGGGAGTT
TGTTTTGGCACCAAAATCAACGGGACTTTCCAAAATGTCGTAACAACTCCGCCCCATTGACGCAAATGGG
CGGTAGGCGTGTACGGTGGGAGGTCTATATAAGCAGAGCTCGTTTAGTGAACCGTCAGATCGCCTGGAGA
CGCCATCCACGCTGTTTTGACCTCCATAGAAGACACCGGGACCGATCCAGCCTCCGCGGCCGGGAACGGT
GCATTGGAACGCGGATTCCCCGTGCCAAGAGTGACGTAAGTACCGCCTATAGAGTCTATAGGCCCACCCC
CTTGGCTTCGTTAGAACGCGGCTACAATTAATACATAACCTTATGTATCATACACATACGATTTAGGTGA
CACTATAGAATAACATCCACTTTGCCTTTCTCTCCACAGGTGTCCACTCCCAGGTCCAACTGCACCTCGG
TTCTATCGAAAACGCGCCTGCTAGCGCCACCATGAAGACCATCATTGCCCTGAGCTACATCTTCTGCCTG
GTGTTCGCTGCGGCCGCCCAAGATAAGCCTTTTCTGTCTGCTTGGCCTGGCACCGTGGTGTCTGAAGGAC
AGCATGTGACCCTGCAGTGCAGAAGCAGACTGGGCTTCAACGAGTTCAGCCTGAGCAAAGAGGACGGCAT
GCCTGTGCCTGAGCTGTACAACCGGATCTTCCGGAACAGCTTCCTGATGGGCCCTGTGACACCAGCTCAC
GCCGGCACATACAGATGCTGTAGCTCTCACCCTCACAGCCCCACAGGATGGTCCGCTCCATCTAACCCTG
TGGTCATCATGGTCACCGGCGTGCACAGAAAGCCTTCTCTGCTTGCCCATCCTGGACCTCTGGTCAAGTC
TGGCGAGACAGTGATTCTGCAGTGTTGGAGCGACGTCCGCTTCGAGAGATTCCTGCTGCACAGAGAGGGC
ATCACAGAGGACCCTCTGAGACTCGTGGGACAGCTGCATGATGCCGGCAGCCAAGTGAATTACAGCATGG
GCCCAATGACACCCGCACTGGCCGGCACCTATAGATGTTTCGGCAGCGTGACCCATCTGCCTTACGAGCT
GTCTGCCCCTAGCGACCCTCTGGATATTGTGGTTGTGGGCCTGTACGGCAAGCCTAGCCTTTCTGCTCAG
CCTGGACCTACAGTGCAGGCCGGCGAAAATGTGACACTGAGCTGTTCCAGCAGAAGCCTGTTCGACATCT
ACCACCTGTCCAGAGAAGCCGAAGCCGGCGAACTGAGACTGACAGCCGTGCTGAGAGTGAACGGCACCTT
CCAGGCCAATTTTCCACTGGGACCAGTGACACACGGCGGCAATTACCGGTGCTTCGGCTCTTTTAGAGCC
CTGCCTCATGCTTGGAGCGATCCCTCTGATCCTCTGCCTGTGTCTGTGACCGGCAACAGCAGACACCTTG
GCGCGCCGGAAGATCAAGTTGATCCAAGATTGATTGATGGCAAGGGCGGATCTCTGGAGGTGCTGTTCCA
GGGACCAGGCGGAAGCGGCAATCCCGGCGGCGATCTGGCCCCCCAGATGCTGCGCGAGCTGCAGGAGACC
AATGCCGCCCTGCAGGACGTGCGCGAGCTGCTGCGCCACCGCGTGAAGGAGATCACCTTCCTGAAGAACA
CCGTGATGGAGTGCGACGCCTGCGGTATGCAGCCCTCTAGAGGCTCCGGCTCCATCATCCCAGTTGAGGA
GGAGAACCCGGACTTCTGGAACCGCGAGGCAGCCGAGGCCCTGGGTGCCGCCAAGAAGCTGCAGCCTGCA
CAGACAGCCGCCAAGAACCTCATCATCTTCCTGGGCGATGGGATGGGGGTGTCTACGGTGACAGCTGCCA
GGATCCTAAAAGGGCAGAAGAAGGACAAACTGGGGCCTGAGATACCCCTGGCCATGGACCGCTTCCCATA
TGTGGCTCTGTCCAAGACATACAATGTAGACAAACATGTGCCAGACAGTGGAGCCACAGCCACGGCCTAC
CTGTGCGGGGTCAAGGGCAACTTCCAGACCATTGGCTTGAGTGCAGCCGCCCGCTTTAACCAGTGCAACA
CGACACGCGGCAACGAGGTCATCTCCGTGATGAATCGGGCCAAGAAAGCAGGGAAGTCAGTGGGAGTGGT
AACCACCACACGAGTGCAGCACGCCTCGCCAGCCGGCACCTACGCCCACACGGTGAACCGCAACTGGTAC
TCGGACGCCGACGTGCCTGCCTCGGCCCGCCAGGAGGGGTGCCAGGACATCGCTACGCAGCTCATCTCCA
ACATGGACATTGACGTGATCCTAGGTGGAGGCCGAAAGTACATGTTTCGCATGGGAACCCCAGACCCTGA
GTACCCAGATGACTACAGCCAAGGTGGGACCAGGCTGGACGGGAAGAATCTGGTGCAGGAATGGCTGGCG
AAGCGCCAGGGTGCCCGGTATGTGTGGAACCGCACTGAGCTCATGCAGGCTTCCCTGGACCCGTCTGTGA
CCCATCTCATGGGTCTCTTTGAGCCTGGAGACATGAAATACGAGATCCACCGAGACTCCACACTGGACCC
CTCCCTGATGGAGATGACAGAGGCTGCCCTGCGCCTGCTGAGCAGGAACCCCCGCGGCTTCTTCCTCTTC
GTGGAGGGTGGTCGCATCGACCATGGTCATCATGAAAGCAGGGCTTACCGGGCACTGACTGAGACGATCA
TGTTCGACGACGCCATTGAGAGGGCGGGCCAGCTCACCAGCGAGGAGGACACGCTGAGCCTCGTCACTGC
CGACCACTCCCACGTCTTCTCCTTCGGAGGCTACCCCCTGCGAGGGAGCTCCATCTTCGGGCTGGCCCCT
GGCAAGGCCCGGGACAGGAAGGCCTACACGGTCCTCCTATACGGAAACGGTCCAGGCTATGTGCTCAAGG
ACGGCGCCCGGCCGGATGTTACCGAGAGCGAGAGCGGGAGCCCCGAGTATCGGCAGCAGTCAGCAGTGCC
CCTGGACGAAGAGACCCACGCAGGCGAGGACGTGGCGGTGTTCGCGCGCGGCCCGCAGGCGCACCTGGTT
CACGGCGTGCAGGAGCAGACCTTCATAGCGCACGTCATGGCCTTCGCCGCCTGCCTGGAGCCCTACACCG
CCTGCGACCTGGCGCCCCCCGCCGGCACCACCGACGCCGCGCACCCGGGTGGCGGAGGACTGAACGACAT
CTTCGAGGCTCAGAAAATCGAATGGCACGAACATCACCATCACCATCACCATCACCATTAAGGCCGGCCT
GTAGTCACTGGCACAACGCGTTACCCGGTAAGCCAATCGGGTATACACGGTCGTCATACTGCAGACAGGG
TTCTTCTACTTTGCAAGATAGTCTTGAGTAGTAAAATAAATAGATAGAGAAAATCAGCCTCGACTGTGCC
TTCTAGTTGCCAGCCATCTGTTGTTTGCCCCTCCCCCGTGCCTTCCTTGACCCTGGAAGGTGCCACTCCC
ACTGTCCTTTCCTAATAAAATGAGGAAATTGCATCACAACACTCAACCCTATCTCGGTCTATTCTTTTGA
TTTATAAGGGATTTTGCCGATTTCGGCCTATTGGTTAAAAAATGAGCTGATTTAACAAAAATTTAACGCG
AATTAATTCTGTGGAATGTGTGTCAGTTAGGGTGTGGAAAGTCCCCAGGCTCCCCAGCAGGCAGAAGTAT
GCAAAGCATGCATCTCAATTAGTCAGCAACCAGGTGTGGAAAGTCCCCAGGCTCCCCAGCAGGCAGAAGT
ATGCAAAGCATGCATCTCAATTAGTCAGCAACCATAGTCCCGCCCCTAACTCCGCCCATCCCGCCCCTAA
CTCCGCCCAGTTCCGCCCATTCTCCGCCCCATGGCTGACTAATTTTTTTTATTTATGCAGAGGCCGAGGC
CGCCTCTGCCTCTGAGCTATTCCAGAAGTAGTGAGGAGGCTTTTTTGGAGGCCTAGGCTTTTGCAAAAAG
CTCCCGGGAGCTTGTATATCCATTTTCGGATCTGATCAGCACGTGTTGACAATTAATCATCGGCATAGTA
TATCGGCATAGTATAATACGACAAGGTGAGGAACTAAACCATGACCGAGTACAAGCCCACGGTGCGCCTC
GCCACCCGCGACGACGTCCCCAGGGCCGTACGCACCCTCGCCGCCGCGTTCGCCGACTACCCCGCCACGC
GCCACACCGTCGATCCGGACCGCCACATCGAGCGGGTCACCGAGCTGCAAGAACTCTTCCTCACGCGCGT
CGGGCTCGACATCGGCAAGGTGTGGGTCGCGGACGACGGCGCCGCGGTGGCGGTCTGGACCACGCCGGAG
AGCGTCGAAGCGGGGGCGGTGTTCGCCGAGATCGGCCCGCGCATGGCCGAGTTGAGCGGTTCCCGGCTGG
CCGCGCAGCAACAGATGGAAGGCCTCCTGGCGCCGCACCGGCCCAAGGAGCCCGCGTGGTTCCTGGCCAC
CGTCGGCGTCTCGCCCGACCACCAGGGCAAGGGTCTGGGCAGCGCCGTCGTGCTCCCCGGAGTGGAGGCG
GCCGAGCGCGCCGGGGTGCCCGCCTTCCTGGAGACATCCGCGCCCCGCAACCTCCCCTTCTACGAGCGGC
TCGGCTTCACCGTCACCGCCGACGTCGAGGTGCCCGAAGGACCGCGCACCTGGTGCATGACCCGCAAGCC
CGGTGCCTGACACGTGCTACGAGATTTCGATTCCACCGCCGCCTTCTATGAAAGGTTGGGCTTCGGAATC
GTTTTCCGGGACGCCGGCTGGATGATCCTCCAGCGCGGGGATCTCATGCTGGAGTTCTTCGCCCACCCCA
ACTTGTTTATTGCAGCTTATAATGGTTACAAATAAAGCAATAGCATCACAAATTTCACAAATAAAGCATT
TTTTTCACTGCATTCTAGTTGTGGTTTGTCCAAACTCATCAATGTATCTTATCATGTCTGTATACCGTCG
ACCTCTAGCTAGAGCTTGGCGTAATCATGGTCATTACCAATGCTTAATCAGTGAGGCACCTATCTCAGCG
ATCTGTCTATTTCGTTCATCCATAGTTGCCTGACTCCCCGTCGTGTAGATAACTACGATACGGGAGGGCT
TACCATCTGGCCCCAGCGCTGCGATGATACCGCGAGAACCACGCTCACCGGCTCCGGATTTATCAGCAAT
AAACCAGCCAGCCGGAAGGGCCGAGCGCAGAAGTGGTCCTGCAACTTTATCCGCCTCCATCCAGTCTATT
AATTGTTGCCGGGAAGCTAGAGTAAGTAGTTCGCCAGTTAATAGTTTGCGCAACGTTGTTGCCATCGCTA
CAGGCATCGTGGTGTCACGCTCGTCGTTTGGTATGGCTTCATTCAGCTCCGGTTCCCAACGATCAAGGCG
AGTTACATGATCCCCCATGTTGTGCAAAAAAGCGGTTAGCTCCTTCGGTCCTCCGATCGTTGTCAGAAGT
AAGTTGGCCGCAGTGTTATCACTCATGGTTATGGCAGCACTGCATAATTCTCTTACTGTCATGCCATCCG
TAAGATGCTTTTCTGTGACTGGTGAGTACTCAACCAAGTCATTCTGAGAATAGTGTATGCGGCGACCGAG
TTGCTCTTGCCCGGCGTCAATACGGGATAATACCGCGCCACATAGCAGAACTTTAAAAGTGCTCATCATT
GGAAAACGTTCTTCGGGGCGAAAACTCTCAAGGATCTTACCGCTGTTGAGATCCAGTTCGATGTAACCCA
CTCGTGCACCCAACTGATCTTCAGCATCTTTTACTTTCACCAGCGTTTCTGGGTGAGCAAAAACAGGAAG
GCAAAATGCCGCAAAAAAGGGAATAAGGGCGACACGGAAATGTTGAATACTCATATTCTTCCTT
