>Addgene plasmid #157300 | pD649-HAsp-KIR3DL3.2-COMP5AP-AviTag-9xHis | depositor partial sequence | sequence record 303710 | insert (extracellular domain)
CAAGATAAGCCTTTTCTGTCTGCTTGGCCTGGCACCGTGGTGTCTGAAGGACAGCATGTGACCCTGCAGT
GCAGAAGCAGACTGGGCTTCAACGAGTTCAGCCTGAGCAAAGAGGACGGCATGCCTGTGCCTGAGCTGTA
CAACCGGATCTTCCGGAACAGCTTCCTGATGGGCCCTGTGACACCAGCTCACGCCGGCACATACAGATGC
TGTAGCTCTCACCCTCACAGCCCCACAGGATGGTCCGCTCCATCTAACCCTGTGGTCATCATGGTCACCG
GCGTGCACAGAAAGCCTTCTCTGCTTGCCCATCCTGGACCTCTGGTCAAGTCTGGCGAGACAGTGATTCT
GCAGTGTTGGAGCGACGTCCGCTTCGAGAGATTCCTGCTGCACAGAGAGGGCATCACAGAGGACCCTCTG
AGACTCGTGGGACAGCTGCATGATGCCGGCAGCCAAGTGAATTACAGCATGGGCCCAATGACACCCGCAC
TGGCCGGCACCTATAGATGTTTCGGCAGCGTGACCCATCTGCCTTACGAGCTGTCTGCCCCTAGCGACCC
TCTGGATATTGTGGTTGTGGGCCTGTACGGCAAGCCTAGCCTTTCTGCTCAGCCTGGACCTACAGTGCAG
GCCGGCGAAAATGTGACACTGAGCTGTTCCAGCAGAAGCCTGTTCGACATCTACCACCTGTCCAGAGAAG
CCGAAGCCGGCGAACTGAGACTGACAGCCGTGCTGAGAGTGAACGGCACCTTCCAGGCCAATTTTCCACT
GGGACCAGTGACACACGGCGGCAATTACCGGTGCTTCGGCTCTTTTAGAGCCCTGCCTCATGCTTGGAGC
GATCCCTCTGATCCTCTGCCTGTGTCTGTGACCGGCAACAGCAGACACCTT
